>Addgene plasmid #60395 | pRS424-TUB2 (1-428) | addgene partial sequence | sequence record 98593 | M13-F20 5'-TGTAAAACGACGGCCAGT-3'
CGAATTGGGTACCGGCCGCAAATTAAAGCCTTCGAGCGTCCCAAAACCTTCTCAAGCAAGGTTTTCAGTA
TAATGTTACATGCGTACACGCGTCTGTACAGAAAAAAAAGAAAAATTTGAAATATAAATAACGTTCTTAA
TACTAACATAACTATAAAAAAATAAATAGGGACCTAGACTTCAGGTTGTCTAACTCCTTCCTTTTCGGTT
AGAGCGGATGTGGGGGGAGGGCGTGAATGTAAGCGTGACATAACTAATTACATGACTCGAGGTCGACGGT
ATCGATAAGCTTGATATCGAATTCCTGCAGTTAGTGGTGGTGGTGGTGCTATTCAAAATTCTCAGTGATT
GGTTCATCTTGGTTTTGTGGAGCACCAAAATCGCCATTTTCGTCGACTTCTTCATCATCTTCTACAGTCT
ACTCTTGGTATTGTTGGTATTCGCTAACCAGATCATTCATATTAGATTCAGCCTCAGAGAATTCCAATTC
GTCCATACCTTCACTAGTATACCAGTGCAAGAAAGCTTTTCTTTTGAACATAGCGGAAAATTGGTCACCA
ACTCTCTTGAATAGCTCTTGAATAGATGTGGAGTTAGCAATGAAAGTAGCAGCCATGTCCAAACCTTGAG
GAGCGACAGAACACACAGCAGTTTGCACATTGTTGGGGATCCATTCCACGAAATAGTCTGAGTTTTTAGA
TTGCACTTTATGCATTTCATCTTCCACCTCCTTAACGGAAACTTTACCTCTAAAGAAGGCTGCAACGGTA
AGGTATCTACCGTTTCTTGGATCGGCAGCAGCCATCATG
