>Addgene plasmid #60395 | pRS424-TUB2 (1-428) | addgene partial sequence | sequence record 98595 | M13-Rev 5'-CAGGAAACAGCTATGACC-3'
GGGAACAAAAGCTGGAGCTCTAGTACGGATTAGAAGCCGCCGAGCGGGTGAAGCCCTCCGAAGGAAGACT
CTCCTCCGTGCGTCCTCGTCTTCACCGGTCGCGTTCCTGAAACGCAGATGTGCCTCGCGCCGCACTGCTC
CGAACAATAAAGATTCTACAATACTAGCTTTTATGGTTATGAAGAGGAAAAATTGGCAGTAACCTGGCCC
CACAAACCTTCAAATGAACGAATCAAATTAACAACCATAGGATGATAATGCGATTAGTTTTTTAGCCTTA
TTTCTGGGGTAATTAATCAGCGAAGCGATGATTTTTGATCTATTAACAGATATATAAATGCAAAAACTGC
ATAACCACTTTAACTAATACTTTCAACATTTTCGGTTTGTATTACTTCTTATTCAAATGTAATAAAAGTA
TCAACAAAAAATTGTTAATATACCTCTATACTTTAACGTCAAGGAGAAAAAACCCCGGATTCTAGAACTA
GTGGATCCCCGGGAAAATGAGAGAAATCATTCATATCTCGACAGGTCAGTGTGGTAACCAAATTGGTGCT
GCATTCTGGGAAACTATCTGTGGTGAGCACGGTTTGGATTTCAATGGGACATATCACGGCCATGACGATA
TCCAGAAGGAGAGACTGAACGTGTACTTCAACGAGGCATCTTCTGGGAAGTGGGTTCCAAGATCTATTAA
CGTCGATCTAGAACCTGGGACGATTGACGCAGTACGCAATTCTGCCATCGGGAATTTGTTTAGACCTGAC
AATTATATCTTTGGGCAAAGTTCTGCGGGCAACGTGTGGGCCAAGGGTCACTACACAGAAGGTGCTGAGC
TTGTAGACAGCGTCAT
