[The description below was written by a language model from this plasmid's Addgene catalogue record.]
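Description:
pRS424-TUB2 (1-428) is a yeast expression plasmid built on the pRS424 backbone, a member of the pRS series of yeast–E. coli shuttle vectors. It is propagated in E. coli as a high-copy plasmid under ampicillin selection and is maintained in Saccharomyces cerevisiae through a TRP auxotrophic marker, which allows selection in tryptophan-deficient hosts. pRS424 is generally known as a 2μ-based episomal vector that reaches multiple copies per yeast cell, although no feature table is supplied here to confirm the individual backbone elements.

The insert, listed at about 1.5 kb, is the budding yeast beta-tubulin gene TUB2 (systematic name YFL037W), truncated so that only residues 1–428 are encoded; everything from residue 429 to the natural end is deleted, removing the C-terminal tail of the protein. The fragment was placed between NdeI and AatII sites, both of which remain intact, and is driven by a GAL promoter, so expression is induced by galactose. The record does not specify which GAL promoter is used, and it mentions no epitope or purification tag on this subunit.

The stated purpose is galactose-driven expression of tail-less yeast beta-tubulin. The C-terminal tails of tubulin are the exposed, acidic regions that differ most between isotypes and carry many post-translational modifications. A core-only beta-tubulin is therefore useful as a tail-lacking control or reference when producing recombinant tubulin, in line with the associated study of how tubulin isotypes and modifications regulate microtubule motor proteins.
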