Addgene plasmid #60395: pRS424-TUB2 (1-428)
Purpose: Expression of yeast beta tubulin (TUB2) - without Cterminal tail using GAL promoter
Depositing lab: Ron Vale. Depositing organization: University of California, San Francisco (UCSF). Publication: Regulation of microtubule motors by tubulin isotypes and post-translational modifications. Sirajuddin M, Rice LM, Vale RD. Nat Cell Biol. 2014 Apr;16(4):335-44. doi: 10.1038/ncb2920. Epub 2014 Mar 16. PubMed 24633327.
Backbone
  Vector backbone: pRS424
  Vector type: Yeast Expression
  Selectable markers: TRP marker for yeast
Growth in bacteria
  Bacterial resistance: Ampicillin, 100 μg/mL
  Growth temperature: 37°C
  Growth strain: Top10
  Copy number: High Copy
Gene/Insert
  Gene/Insert name: TUB2 (alt name: Yeast beta Tubulin)
  Species: S. cerevisiae (budding yeast)
  Insert size (bp): 1500
  Mutation: deleted 429 - end
  GenBank ID: YFL037W
  Promoter: GAL
  Cloning method: Restriction Enzyme; 5′ cloning site NdeI (not destroyed); 3′ cloning site AatII (not destroyed)
  Sequencing primers: 5′ aacgtcaaggagaaaaaacc; 3′ gggagggcgtgaatgtaagc
Terms and licenses: Academic/Nonprofit Terms; Industry Terms: Not Available to Industry
How to cite: pRS424-TUB2 (1-428) was a gift from Ron Vale (Addgene plasmid # 60395 ; http://n2t.net/addgene:60395 ; RRID:Addgene_60395)
